Addgene plasmid #197712: pMC-1-ZmEf1a-6
Purpose: Phytobrick (MoClo) Level 0 Part
Depositing lab: Daniel Voytas. Depositing organization: University of Minnesota. Publication: An extensible vector toolkit and parts library for advanced engineering of plant genomes. Chamness JC, Kumar J, Cruz AJ, Rhuby E, Holum MJ, Cody JP, Tibebu R, Gamo ME, Starker CG, Zhang F, Voytas DF. Plant Genome. 2023 Mar 9:e20312. doi: 10.1002/tpg2.20312. PubMed 36896468.
Backbone
  Vector backbone: pMC-1-ccdB-6
  Backbone manufacturer: Self-made
  Vector type: Plant Expression
Growth in bacteria
  Bacterial resistance: Spectinomycin, 50 μg/mL
  Growth temperature: 37°C
  Growth strain: DH5alpha
  Copy number: High Copy
Gene/Insert
  Gene/Insert name: ZmEf1a promoter
  Species: Zea mays
  Insert size (bp): 2090
  Cloning method: Restriction Enzyme; 5′ cloning site Unknown (unknown if destroyed)
Terms and licenses: Academic/Nonprofit Terms; Industry Terms: Not Available to Industry
Depositor comments: Please visit https://doi.org/10.1101/2022.10.15.511792 for bioRxiv preprint.
How to cite: pMC-1-ZmEf1a-6 was a gift from Daniel Voytas (Addgene plasmid # 197712 ; http://n2t.net/addgene:197712 ; RRID:Addgene_197712)
