[The description below was written by a language model from this plasmid's Addgene catalogue record and pLannotate feature annotations shown in this document.]
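Description:
pMC-1-ZmEf1a-6 is a Level 0 Phytobrick (MoClo) part plasmid from a modular vector toolkit and parts library built for plant genome engineering. It stores a single standardized part, the Zea mays Ef1a promoter, recorded as a 2,090 bp insert, in the self-made pMC-1-ccdB-6 acceptor backbone. The backbone name implies that the promoter took the place of a ccdB counter-selection cassette, and the "1" and "6" probably denote the flanking assembly positions. The record does not spell out either point, and the cloning sites are listed as unknown. Although catalogued as a plant expression vector, the plasmid carries no coding sequence or terminator of its own. It serves as a donor of the promoter for Golden Gate-style assembly into higher-level transcription units.

The full sequence is 4,342 nt. Propagation in E. coli relies on a high-copy ColE1/pUC-type origin, and selection is by spectinomycin through an intact aadA gene, which also confers streptomycin resistance. An annotated AmpR (bla) promoter lies upstream of aadA and may drive it. The small integrase and gentamicin acetyltransferase fragments between them look like remnants of the integron context from which the aadA cassette was derived. Short RSF ori and lacI fragments at the start of the sequence are likewise only partial matches and are not functional elements. The automated annotation leaves the region from about position 75 to 2,300 unlabelled, which matches the expected size and location of the maize promoter insert. The promoter would typically be used to drive transgene expression in plant constructs, but the record gives no expression data.
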