Features (pLannotate 1.2.2; 7 found; start..end, strand, type, name):
      1..23      +  rep_origin     RSF ori (fragment): Plasmids containing the RSF 1030 origin of replication can be propagated in E. coli cells that contain additional plasmids with compatible origins.
     25..74      +  CDS            lacI (fragment): lac repressor; lacI; The lac repressor binds to the lac operator to inhibit transcription in E. coli. This inhibition can be relieved by adding lactose or isopropyl-β-D-thiogalactopyranoside (IPTG).
   2308..2412    +  promoter       AmpR promoter: bla
   2403..2483    -  CDS            int (fragment): INT2_ECOLX - Protein inferred from homology: Swiss-Prot protein existence level 3. Putative integrase believed to be involved in the insertion of antibiotic resistance genes into plasmids and transposons. From Escherichia coli.
   2571..2627    +  CDS            GmR (fragment): gentamycin acetyltransferase; aacC1; confers resistance to gentamycin
   2634..3422    +  CDS            aadA: S3AD_ECOLX - Experimental evidence at protein level: Swiss-Prot protein existence level 1. Mediates bacterial resistance to the antibiotics streptomycin and spectinomycin. From Escherichia coli.
   3596..4184    +  rep_origin     ori: high-copy-number ColE1/pMB1/pBR322/pUC origin of replication
>Addgene plasmid #197712 | pMC-1-ZmEf1a-6 | addgene full sequence | sequence record 391064 | Addgene NGS Result
GTCAGTGAGCGAGGAAGCGGAAGAGCGCCCAATACGCAAACCGCCTCTCCCCGCGCGTTGGCCGATTCAT
TAATCACTCTGTGGTCTCAGGAGATCTTGATTTATTCCTTATGTCATGAATTCCTTTTTATTTACACCCA
CACTTTCTAACTTTCGTACAATGATTCGTATATTTAAAACAAGGCTAACTTATGTTCTCATGCTTTACGA
ACCCTGGCATATGTCGCAAAAAATCCTTACCTAAAGAACTAACTCTGCAGCCTCTTCAAGCTCTAGATTT
CAATTCTTATGGCCTAAGAAGTGTTTTTTTATTTCATAATATAAGCTTTCACAACAATCTAATTCTTGGA
GTCAGATTCTATAAATACCCAACATTTACTAACCTACATTTTTTTTTCAATTGGTGCCATGACCATCACA
TAATGTTGATGAGCTATTCCCTCCAAGTTGCTGATTGCATGTGGATTACCATGCATGGCTATTTGCTATT
TGGTTGTCCCGACCTTTCTTAGGATCTATTGGATGTAATACATATTATCATTATTTAGCTAATATTTGCT
AACTACTACCTAGCAGAGTGGATAGTAGGTTGTGGTGTTTATATCCATAACTAATGGGTTAATTAATAAT
TGGAGAGTAATGTTCCTGTTAGCCCCCATTGTTTGGGTAGATAGTAAGATAATGGGGATTTAGAAACAAT
CTAAAGTTTATTACAATCTGTTATCTAGACCTATTTATATCCATAGAGCTAAAGTTTAGCAGATTGCTAC
ATCCTCATTATTAGTTTGGAGCCAAACATGTCCTGATTGTATAATTTAAATGTTTATAGGAGTAACCAAT
TTGTTTTAGCTTTGCTATTTTACGAGTGTCAAGATGCTTAACTATTTCATACTTGCTTTGTAGGAATGTT
CGATGCCGACAACATCTTGCTCTACCAGAAGGTACCAGCTCCAAATCAAGAACCAAAATTTAGGAAAAAT
ACGAACTGCAACCTTATCCGTCATCTTTAGTAATTCATGTGTTTATCTTATTTGCACCAAGAACTATGCT
GGAGGCTATAAAACTATGAATGTTATTTGTGACATGTAAATAATACTAGCTTGTACATGCATCTAAATGC
ATATAAGAAACACAATGCACCTTTTGTTTGCATTCCATGTAAATTATAAATTAAATCCAAACATTGAAAA
ATTACAAAACACACACACACAACACTATGCGCGCATGGGCGCGCGCAAGACACTAGTACATAATAATAAC
GATATTGTTCGCTTCGGATTAAATTAAACCAAGCGAGTATGCGTGCATGTGTACGTCGGATGCTTTGTTT
GTTCATTTGTGGCCCGTGAAGTAATATTTGGGCCCAATAGCCCATTCATCCATGTCCTAACCCTAGGGCG
CGTTCCTTATAAAACCTATCTCCATTCTGTTCTCACTCTCAGACACCAGACGCAGTCGGCTGCCGCAGAC
TGGTAGTAGCCGGCGCGCCGTCACCGTATCCTCAGATCAGAGGCGAGCAGAAACCACACCACTCTACTGA
CGCCCGACGAGGTACACTTCCGCGCGCGCGCTTCTCTTCCTTCTTTTTTCGCTCGACGAGGTACTCTGCT
TCACGCGCGGGCGCGCTTCTCTTCCTTCTCTTTTCGCTCTGCCTTGAGCCTGTTCGTTTGATGCCCAGAT
CTACTAGGTTTGTCGATCGTCGTTATGTGTGATGAGCTGAGCCGATTCATGCACTGTATTTTTAATTAAG
TGTTTTTTTCCTCCGCCGCTACCTTTATTGTCTATGTATGAACTTGCAGCTTACAACTGGTTATTGAGCC
ATAAATTGTAACTGAGTTTCCGAGATCTATAATATTACGTGGCTGAGGCGCTTCATCTCTGTTTTGTTTG
TATGACAGTAGGAGTACTAATCCAAGTTTAGCTTCCGCTTCTTCATCTACCTTTAGTATGTATTTCGTAT
ATAAATACGATTGCAGTTTGCAACTGATTCTCGGCCATAGATGATTACCGTTGCGTTGTTCATCGGGTCT
AGTTTCGGATCTCTGATGTTGTGTGGGTGGGGTACTTCGACTTGGGTTTTCCTGCCCTTTGTTTGATTAC
TGGTTTATTGACATATATTTATCTATTGACTTTTTATCTGCTATGTTTGATGTAAGCAGCAGTGTAACAT
TTTCCTTCAGCCAATGTGAGACCACGAAGTGGCTCTTCAGTGGACGAAAGGGCCTCGTGATACGCCTATT
TTTATAGGTTAATGTCATGATAATAATGGTTTCTTAGACGTCAGGTGGCACTTTTCGGGGAAATGTGCGC
GGAACCCCTATTTGTTTATTTTTCTAAATACATTCAAATATGTATCCGCTCATGAGACAATAACCCTGAT
AAATGCTTCAATAATATTGAAAAAGGAAGAGTATGCGCTCACGCAACTGGTCCAGAACCTTGACCGAACG
CAGCGGTGGTAACGGCGCAGTGGCGGTTTTCATGGCTTGTTATGACTGTTTTTTTTTGGGGTACAGTCTA
TGCCTCGGGCATCCAAGCAGCAAGCGCGTTACGCCGTGGGTCGATGTTTGATGTTATGGAGCAGCAACGA
TGTTACGCAGCAGGGCAGTCGCCCTAAAACAAAGTTAAACATCATGAGGGAAGCGGTGATCGCCGAAGTA
TCGACTCAACTATCAGAGGTAGTTGGCGTCATCGAGCGCCATCTCGAACCGACGTTGCTGGCCGTACATT
TGTACGGCTCCGCAGTGGATGGCGGCCTGAAGCCACACAGCGATATTGATTTGCTGGTTACGGTGACCGT
AAGGCTTGATGAAACAACGCGGCGAGCTTTGATCAACGACCTTTTGGAAACTTCGGCTTCCCCTGGAGAG
AGCGAGATTCTCCGCGCTGTAGAAGTCACCATTGTTGTGCACGACGACATCATTCCGTGGCGTTATCCAG
CTAAGCGCGAACTGCAATTTGGAGAATGGCAGCGCAATGACATTCTTGCAGGTATCTTCGAGCCAGCCAC
GATCGACATTGATCTGGCTATCTTGCTGACAAAAGCAAGAGAACATAGCGTTGCCTTGGTAGGTCCAGCG
GCGGAGGAACTCTTTGATCCGGTTCCTGAACAGGATCTATTTGAGGCGCTAAATGAAACCTTAACGCTAT
GGAACTCGCCGCCCGACTGGGCTGGCGATGAGCGAAATGTAGTGCTTACGTTGTCCCGCATTTGGTACAG
CGCAGTAACCGGCAAAATCGCGCCGAAGGATGTCGCTGCCGACTGGGCAATGGAGCGCCTGCCGGCCCAG
TATCAGCCCGTCATACTTGAAGCTAGACAGGCTTATCTTGGACAAGAAGAAGATCGCTTGGCCTCGCGCG
CAGATCAGTTGGAAGAATTTGTCCATTACGTAAAAGGCGAGATCACCAAGGTAGTCGGCAAATAACTGTC
AGACCAAGTTTACTCATATATACTTTAGATTGATTTAAAACTTCATTTTTAATTTAAAAGGATCTAGGTG
AAGATCCTTTTTGATAATCTCATGACCAAAATCCCTTAACGTGAGTTTTCGTTCCACTGAGCGTCAGACC
CCGTAGAAAAGATCAAAGGATCTTCTTGAGATCCTTTTTTTCTGCGCGTAATCTGCTGCTTGCAAACAAA
AAAACCACCGCTACCAGCGGTGGTTTGTTTGCCGGATCAAGAGCTACCAACTCTTTTTCCGAAGGTAACT
GGCTTCAGCAGAGCGCAGATACCAAATACTGTTCTTCTAGTGTAGCCGTAGTTAGGCCACCACTTCAAGA
ACTCTGTAGCACCGCCTACATACCTCGCTCTGCTAATCCTGTTACCAGTGGCTGCTGCCAGTGGCGATAA
GTCGTGTCTTACCGGGTTGGACTCAAGACGATAGTTACCGGATAAGGCGCAGCGGTCGGGCTGAACGGGG
GGTTCGTGCACACAGCCCAGCTTGGAGCGAACGACCTACACCGAACTGAGATACCTACAGCGTGAGCTAT
GAGAAAGCGCCACGCTTCCCGAAGGGAGAAAGGCGGACAGGTATCCGGTAAGCGGCAGGGTCGGAACAGG
AGAGCGCACGAGGGAGCTTCCAGGGGGAAACGCCTGGTATCTTTATAGTCCTGTCGGGTTTCGCCACCTC
TGACTTGAGCGTCGATTTTTGTGATGCTCGTCAGGGGGGCGGAGCCTATGGAAAAACGCCAGCAACGCGG
CCTTTTTACGGTTCCTGGCCTTTTGCTGGCCTTTTGCTCACATGTTCTTTCCTGCGTTATCCCCTGATTC
TGTGGATAACCGTATTACCGCCTTTGAGTGAGCTGATACCGCTCGCCGCAGCCGAACGACCGAGCGCAGC
GA
